>Addgene plasmid #38253 | pET22b-HA-CPDSalI | depositor full sequence | sequence record 48331 | pET22b-HA-CPDSalI sequence 6138 bps
TGGCGAATGGG
[124 nt withheld, positions 12-135]
C
[91 nt withheld, positions 137-227]
A
[49 nt withheld, positions 229-277]
CCTTTGACGTTGGAGTCCACGTTCTTT
[37 nt withheld, positions 305-341]
ACCCTATCTCGGTCTATTCTTTTGATTTATAAGGGATTTTGCCGATTTCGGCCTATTGGTTAAAAAATGA
GCTGATTTAACAAAAATTTAACGCGAATTTTAACAAAATATTAACGTTTACAATTTCAGGTGGCACTTTT
CGGGGAAATGTGCGCGGAACCCCTATTTGTTTATTTTTCTAAATACATTCAAATATGTATCCGCTCATGA
GACAATAACCCTGATAAATGCTTCAATAATATTGAAAAAGGAAGAGTATGAGTATTCAACATTTCCGTGT
CGCCCTTATTCCCTTTTTTGCGGCATTTTGCCTTCCTGTTTTTGCTCACCCAGAAACGCTGGTGAAAGTA
AAAGATGCTGAAGATCAGTTGGGTGCACGAGTGGGTTACATCGAACTGGATCTCAACAGCGGTAAGATCC
TTGAGAGTTTTCGCCCCGAAGAACGTTTTCCAATGATGAGCACTTTTAAAGTTCTGCTATGTGGCGCGGT
ATTATCCCGTATTGACGCCGGGCAAGAGCAACTCGGTCGCCGCATACACTATTCTCAGAATGACTTGGTT
GAGTACTCACCAGTCACAGAAAAGCATCTTACGGATGGCATGACAGTAAGAGAATTATGCAGTGCTGCCA
TAACCATGAGTGATAACACTGCGGCCAACTTACTTCTGACAACGATCGGAGGACCGAAGGAGCTAACCGC
TTTTTTGCACAACATGGGGGATCATGTAACTCGCCTTGATCGTTGGGAACCGGAGCTGAATGAAGCCATA
CCAAACGACGAGCGTGACACCACGATGCCTGCAGCAATGGCAACAACGTTGCGCAAACTATTAACTGGCG
AACTACTTACTCTAGCTTCCCGGCAACAATTAATAGACTGGATGGAGGCGGATAAAGTTGCAGGACCACT
TCTGCGCTCGGCCCTTCCGGCTGGCTGGTTTATTGCTGATAAATCTGGAGCCGGTGAGCGTGGGTCTCGC
GGTATCATTGCAGCACTGGGGCCAGATGGTAAGCCCTCCCGTATCGTAGTTATCTACACGACGGGGAGTC
AGGCAACTATGGATGAACGAAATAGACAGATCGCTGAGATAGGTGCCTCACTGATTAAGCATTGGTAACT
GTCAGACCAAGTTTACTCATATATACTTTAGATTGATTTAAAACTTCATTTTTAATTTAAAAGGATCTAG
GTGAAGATCCTTTTTGATAATCTCATGACCAAAATCCCTTAACGTGAGTTTTCGTTCCACTGAGCGTCAG
ACCCCGTAGAAAAGATCAAAGGATCTTCTTGAGATCCTTTTTTTCTGCGCGTAATCTGCTGCTTGCAAAC
AAAAAAACCACCGCTACCAGCGGTGGTTTGTTTGCCGGATCAAGAGCTACCAACTCTTTTTCCGAAGGTA
ACTGGCTTCAGCAGAGCGCAGATACCAAATACTGTCCTTCTAGTGTAGCCGTAGTTAGGCCACCACTTCA
AGAACTCTGTAGCACCGCCTACATACCTCGCTCTGCTAATCCTGTTACCAGTGGCTGCTGCCAGTGGCGA
TAAGTCGTGTCTTACCGGGTTGGACTCAAGACGATAGTTACCGGATAAGGCGCAGCGGTCGGGCTGAACG
GGGGGTTCGTGCACACAGCCCAGCTTGGAGCGAACGACCTACACCGAACTGAGATACCTACAGCGTGAGC
TATGAGAAAGCGCCACGCTTCCCGAAGGGAGAAAGGCGGACAGGTATCCGGTAAGCGGCAGGGTCGGAAC
AGGAGAGCGCACGAGGGAGCTTCCAGGGGGAAACGCCTGGTATCTTTATAGTCCTGTCGGGTTTCGCCAC
CTCTGACTTGAGCGTCGATTTTTGTGATGCTCGTCAGGGGGGCGGAGCCTATGGAAAAACGCCAGCAACG
CGGCCTTTTTACGGTTCCTGGCCTTTTGCTGGCCTTTTGCTCACATGTTCTTTCCTGCGTTATCCCCTGA
TTCTGTGGATAACCGTATTACCGCCTTTGAGTGAGCTGATACCGCTCGCCGCAGCCGAACGACCGAGCGC
AGCGAGTCAGTGAGCGAGGAAGCGGAAGAGCGCCTGATGCGGTATTTTCTCCTTACGCATCTGTGCGGTA
TTTCACACCGCATATATGGTGCACTCTCAGTACAATCTGCTCTGATGCCGCATAGTTAAGCCAGTATACA
CTCCGCTATCGCTACGTGACTGGGTCATGGCTGCGCCCCGACACCCGCCAACACCCGCTGACGCGCCCTG
ACGGGCTTGTCTGCTCCCGGCATCCGCTTACAGACAAGCTGTGACCGTCTCCGGGAGCTGCATGTGTCAG
AGGTTTTCACCGTCATCACCGAAACGCGCGAGGCAGCTGCGGTAAAGCTCATCAGCGTGGTCGTGAAGCG
ATTCACAGATGTCTGCCTGTTCATCCGCGTCCAGCTCGTTGAGTTTCTCCAGAAGCGTTAATGTCTGGCT
TCTGATAAAGCGGGCCATGTTAAGGGCGGTTTTTTCCTGTTTGGTCACTGATGCCTCCGTGTAAGGGGGA
TTTCTGTTCATGGGGGTAATGATACCGATGAAACGAGAGAGGATGCTCACGATACGGGTTACTGATGATG
AACATGCCCGGTTACTGGAACGTTGTGAGGGTAAACAACTGGCGGTATGGATGCGGCGGGACCAGAGAAA
AATCACTCAGGGTCAATGCCAGCGCTTCGTTAATACAGATGTAGGTGTTCCACAGGGTAGCCAGCAGCAT
CCTGCGATGCAGATCCGGAACATAATGGTGCAGGGCGCTGACTTCCGCGTTTCCAGACTTTACGAAACAC
GGAAACCGAAGACCATTCATGTTGTTGCTCAGGTCGCAGACGTTTTGCAGCAGCAGTCGCTTCACGTTCG
CTCGCGTATCGGTGATTCATTCTGCTAACCAGTAAGGCAACCCCGCCAGCCTAGCCGGGTCCTCAACGAC
AGGAGCACGATCATGCGCACCCGTGGGGCCGCCATGCCGGCGATAATGGCCTGCTTCTCGCCGAAACGTT
TGGTGGCGGGACCAGTGACGAAGGCTTGAGCGAGGGCGTGCAAGATTCCGAATACCGCAAGCGACAGGCC
GATCATCGTCGCGCTCCAGCGAAAGCGGTCCTCGCCGAAAATGACCCAGAGCGCTGCCGGCACCTGTCCT
ACGAGTTGCATGATAAAGAAGACAGTCATAAGTGCGGCGACGATAGTCATGCCCCGCGCCCACCGGAAGG
AGCTGACTGGGTTGAAGGCTCTCAAGGGCATCGGTCGAGATCCCGGTGCCTAATGAGTGAGCTAACTTAC
ATTAATTGCGTTGCGCTCACTGCCCGCTTTCCAGTCGGGAAACCTGTCGTGCCAGCTGCATTAATGAATC
GGCCAACGCGCGGGGAGAGGCGGTTTGCGTATTGGGCGCCAGGGTGGTTTTTCTTTTCACCAGTGAGACG
GGCAACAGCTGATTGCCCTTCACCGCCTGGCCCTGAGAGAGTTGCAGCAAGCGGTCCACGCTGGTTTGCC
CCAGCAGGCGAAAATCCTGTTTGATGGTGGTTAACGGCGGGATATAACATGAGCTGTCTTCGGTATCGTC
GTATCCCACTACCGAGATATCCGCACCAACGCGCAGCCCGGACTCGGTAATGGCGCGCATTGCGCCCAGC
GCCATCTGATCGTTGGCAACCAGCATCGCAGTGGGAACGATGCCCTCATTCAGCATTTGCATGGTTTGTT
GAAAACCGGACATGGCACTCCAGTCGCCTTCCCGTTCCGCTATCGGCTGAATTTGATTGCGAGTGAGATA
TTTATGCCAGCCAGCCAGACGCAGACGCGCCGAGACAGAACTTAATGGGCCCGCTAACAGCGCGATTTGC
TGGTGACCCAATGCGACCAGATGCTCCACGCCCAGTCGCGTACCGTCTTCATGGGAGAAAATAATACTGT
TGATGGGTGTCTGGTCAGAGACATCAAGAAATAACGCCGGAACATTAGTGCAGGCAGCTTCCACAGCAAT
GGCATCCTGGTCATCCAGCGGATAGTTAATGATCAGCCCACTGACGCGTTGCGCGAGAAGATTGTGCACC
GCCGCTTTACAGGCTTCGACGCCGCTTCGTTCTACCATCGACACCACCACGCTGGCACCCAGTTGATCGG
CGCGAGATTTAATCGCCGCGACAATTTGCGACGGCGCGTGCAGGGCCAGACTGGAGGTGGCAACGCCAAT
CAGCAACGACTGTTTGCCCGCCAGTTGTTGTGCCACGCGGTTGGGAATGTAATTCAGCTCCGCCATCGCC
GCTTCCACTTTTTCCCGCGTTTTCGCAGAAACGTGGCTGGCCTGGTTCACCACGCGGGAAACGGTCTGAT
AAGAGACACCGGCATACTCTGCGACATCGTATAACGTTACTGGTTTCACATTCACCACCCTGAATTGACT
CTCTTCCGGGCGCTATCATGCCATACCGCGAAAGGTTTTGCGCCATTCGATGGTGTCCGGGATCTCGACG
CTCTCCCTTATGCGACTCCTGCATTAGGAAGCAGCCCAGTAGTAGGTTGAGGCCGTTGAGCACCGCCGCC
GCAAGGAATGGTGCATGCAAGGAGATGGCGCCCAACAGTCCCCCGGCCACGGGGCCTGCCACCATACCCA
CGCCGAAACAAGCGCTCATGAGCCCGAAGTGGCGAGCCCGATCTTCCCCATCGGTGATGTCGGCGATATA
GGCGCCAGCAACCGCACCTGTGGCGCCGGTGATGCCGGCCACGATGCGTCCGGCGTAGAGGATCGAGATC
TCGATCCCGCGAAATTAATACGACTCACTATAGGGGAATTGTGAGCGGATAACAATTCCCCTCTAGAAAT
AATTTTGTTTAACTTTAAGAAGGAGATATACATATGAAATACCTGCTGCCGACCGCTGCTGCTGGTCTGC
TGCTCCTCGCTGCCCAGCCGGCGATGGCCATGGATATCGGAATTAATTCGGATCCGAATTCGAGCTCCGT
CGACTACCCGTACGACGTCCCGGACTACGCGGCATTAGCGGATGGAAAAATACTCCATAATCAAAATGTT
AATAGCTGGGGCCCGATTACGGTTACACCAACGACAGATGGTGGTGAAACCCGCTTCGACGGTCAAATCA
TCGTTCAAATGGAAAACGACCCGGTAGTAGCAAAAGCGGCAGCCAATTTAGCAGGTAAACATGCTGAAAG
CAGTGTGGTGGTGCAGCTCGATTCAGACGGCAACTATCGCGTGGTGTATGGCGATCCGTCAAAACTGGAT
GGAAAGCTACGTTGGCAGTTGGTGGGGCATGGTCGCGACCACTCAGAAACTAACAATACTCGCTTAAGTG
GTTACAGTGCCGATGAGTTGGCCGTGAAATTGGCCAAGTTCCAACAGTCGTTTAATCAAGCCGAAAACAT
CAACAACAAACCGGATCACATCAGTATTGTTGGTTGTTCTTTGGTGAGTGACGACAAGCAAAAAGGCTTT
GGTCATCAGTTTATTAACGCGATGGATGCGAATGGTCTTCGTGTCGATGTCTCTGTTCGTAGTTCTGAAC
TGGCCGTAGACGAGGCGGGACGTAAGCATACCAAGGACGCGAATGGCGATTGGGTTCAAAAGGCAGAAAA
CAACAAAGTTTCGCTAAGCTGGGACGCGCAAGGTCTCGAGCACCACCACCACCACCACTGAGATCCGGCT
GCTAACAAAGCCCGAAAGGAAGCTGAGTTGGCTGCTGCCACCGCTGAGCAATAACTAGCATAACCCCTTG
GGGCCTCTAAACGGGTCTTGAGGGGTTTTTTGCTGAAAGGAGGAACTATATCCGGAT
Features (pLannotate 1.2.2; 20 found; start..end, strand, type, name):
     12..467     +  rep_origin     f1 ori (sequence partly withheld): f1 bacteriophage origin of replication; arrow indicates direction of (+) strand synthesis
    494..598     +  promoter       AmpR promoter: bla
    599..1459    +  CDS            AmpR: β-lactamase; bla; confers resistance to ampicillin, carbenicillin, and related antibiotics
   1630..2218    +  rep_origin     ori: high-copy-number ColE1/pMB1/pBR322/pUC origin of replication
   2404..2546    -  misc_feature   bom: basis of mobility region from pBR322
   2648..2839    -  CDS            rop: Rop protein, which maintains plasmids at low copy number; rop
   2856..3236    +  CDS            YPB1_ECOLX: Protein predicted: Swiss-Prot protein existence level 4. From Escherichia coli.
   3308..3599    -  CDS            TcR (fragment): tetracycline efflux protein; tet; confers resistance to tetracycline
   3614..3635    -  protein_bind   CAP binding site: CAP binding activates transcription in the presence of cAMP. E. coli catabolite activator protein
   3648..4730    -  CDS            lacI: lac repressor; lacI; The lac repressor binds to the lac operator to inhibit transcription in E. coli. This inhibition can be relieved by adding lactose or isopropyl-β-D-thiogalactopyranoside (IPTG).
   4731..4808    -  promoter       lacI promoter: lacI
   4816..5095    -  CDS            TcR (fragment): tetracycline efflux protein; tet; confers resistance to tetracycline
   5117..5135    +  promoter       T7 promoter: promoter for bacteriophage T7 RNA polymerase
   5136..5160    +  protein_bind   lac operator: The lac repressor binds to the lac operator to inhibit transcription in E. coli. This inhibition can be relieved by adding lactose or isopropyl-β-D-thiogalactopyranoside (IPTG). lac repressor encoded by lacI
   5175..5197    +  RBS            RBS: efficient ribosome binding site from bacteriophage T7 gene 10 (Olins and Rangwala, 1989)
   5205..5270    +  sig_peptide    pelB signal sequence: leader peptide for secretion; pelB (fragment)
   5343..5975    +  CDS            rtxA (fragment): MARTX_VIBCH - Also known as rtx From Vibrio cholerae serotype O1 (strain ATCC 39315 / El Tor Inaba N16961).
   5982..5999    +  CDS            9xHis (fragment): 9xHis affinity tag
   6009..6058    +  CDS            SET1 (fragment): solubility-enhancement tag derived from T7 phage gene 10B
   6066..6113    +  terminator     T7 terminator: transcription terminator for bacteriophage T7 RNA polymerase
