[The description below was written by a language model from this plasmid's Addgene catalogue record and pLannotate feature annotations shown in this document.]
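Description:
pET22b-HA-CPDSalI is an empty bacterial expression backbone derived from Novagen's pET22b, designed for making recombinant proteins in E. coli as fusions to a self-cleaving purification tag. It carries the pBR322-type origin together with the bom site and the rop gene, consistent with its low-copy designation, plus an f1 phage origin. Selection is with ampicillin through the β-lactamase gene. The short tetracycline-resistance fragments and a predicted E. coli ORF in the annotation are non-functional remnants of the pBR322-derived backbone.

The expression cassette uses a T7 promoter followed by a lac operator and the T7 gene 10 ribosome binding site, with a plasmid-borne lacI gene supplying repressor, so transcription requires a host providing T7 RNA polymerase and is induced with IPTG; a T7 terminator closes the unit. An HA epitope and the cysteine protease domain (CPD, residues 3440–3650) of the Vibrio cholerae MARTX toxin RtxA were inserted between the SalI and XhoI sites, in frame with the vector's C-terminal His tag (recorded as 6xHis; the annotation tool matched it as a fragment of a 9xHis tag). A gene of interest is cloned between NdeI and SalI to give a target–HA–CPD–His fusion. The pelB leader still annotated in the empty vector lies just downstream of the ribosome binding site, where the NdeI site sits in pET22b, so this cloning would be expected to remove it. The associated publication describes CPD as an inducible, autoprocessing enzyme tag for simplified purification. According to the depositor, the HA epitope remains on the target protein after cleavage. The record does not name the inducer of cleavage.
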