Addgene plasmid #38253: pET22b-HA-CPDSalI
Purpose: (Empty Backbone)
Depositing lab: Matthew Bogyo & Aimee Shen. Depositing organization: Stanford University. Publication: Simplified, enhanced protein purification using an inducible, autoprocessing enzyme tag. Shen A, Lupardus PJ, Morell M, Ponder EL, Sadaghiani AM, Garcia KC, Bogyo M. PLoS One. 2009 Dec 2;4(12):e8119. 10.1371/journal.pone.0008119 PubMed 19956581.
Backbone
  Vector backbone: pET22b
  Backbone manufacturer: Novagen
  Backbone size (bp): 6153
  Modifications to backbone: HA epitope tag and Vibrio cholerae MARTX toxin (rtxA, vc1451) cysteine protease domain (CPD) (amino acids 3440-3650) cloned into SalI and XhoI sites in backbone to create fusions with target protein of interest
  Vector type: Bacterial Expression
  Promoter: T7
  Tag / fusion protein: HA (C terminal on backbone); Vibrio cholerae MARTX toxin cysteine protease domain (CPD) (C terminal on backbone); 6xHis (C terminal on backbone)
Growth in bacteria
  Bacterial resistance: Ampicillin, 100 μg/mL
  Growth temperature: 37°C
  Growth strain: DH5alpha
  Copy number: Low Copy
Gene/Insert
  Cloning method: Restriction Enzyme
  Sequencing primers: 5′ T7 promoter; 3′ T7 terminator
Terms and licenses: Academic/Nonprofit Terms; Industry Terms: Not Available to Industry
Depositor comments: For protein purification, target protein of interest should be cloned into NdeI and SalI sites to create HA-tagged fusion with Vibrio cholerae MARTX toxin cysteine protease domain (CPD). HA epitope tag will remain on target protein after cleavage.
How to cite: pET22b-HA-CPDSalI was a gift from Matthew Bogyo & Aimee Shen (Addgene plasmid # 38253 ; http://n2t.net/addgene:38253 ; RRID:Addgene_38253)
