>Addgene plasmid #38253 | pET22b-HA-CPDSalI | addgene partial sequence | sequence record 49624 | T7term 5'-GCTAGTTATTGCTCAGCGG-3'
GTTAGCAGCCGGATCTCAGTGGTGGTGGTGGTGGTGCTCGAGACCTTGCGCGTCCCAGCTTAGCGAAACT
TTGTTGTTTTCTGCCTTTTGAACCCAATCGCCATTCGCGTCCTTGGTATGCTTACGTCCCGCCTCGTCTA
CGGCCAGTTCAGAACTACGAACAGAGACATCGACACGAAGACCATTCGCATCCATCGCGTTAATAAACTG
ATGACCAAAGCCTTTTTGCTTGTCGTCACTCACCAAAGAACAACCAACAATACTGATGTGATCCGGTTTG
TTGTTGATGTTTTCGGCTTGATTAAACGACTGTTGGAACTTGGCCAATTTCACGGCCAACTCATCGGCAC
TGTAACCACTTAAGCGAGTATTGTTAGTTTCTGAGTGGTCGCGACCATGCCCCACCAACTGCCAACGTAG
CTTTCCATCCAGTTTTGACGGATCGCCATACACCACGCGATAGTTGCCGTCTGAATCGAGCTGCACCACC
ACACTGCTTTCAGCATGTTTACCTGCTAAATTGGCTGCCGCTTTTGCTACTACCGGGTCGTTTTCCATTT
GAACGATGATTTGACCGTCGAAGCGGGTTTCACCACCATCTGTCGTTGGTGTAACCGTAATCGGGCCCCA
GCTATTAACATTTTGATTATGGAGTATTTTTCCATCCGCTAATGCCGCGTAGTCCGGGACGTCGTACGGG
TAGTCGACGGAGCTCGAATTCGGATNCGAATTAATTCCGATATCCATGGCCATCGCCGGCTGGGCAGCGA
GGAGCAGCAGAC
